>Addgene plasmid #71033 | pFOSGE_COF4D05 | depositor partial sequence | sequence record 126975 | insert
ATGACGGACAAGCGCAAATATAAGAAGACCAAAGAGGAAATCAGGCGGGAGATCGCACGGGAATTTGATT
TGCCTGAGCGCAAGTCCAAGATAGCCACCATTCTAAAGCAGGAAGACCAAGCGTACTGCATATGCCGCTC
CTCCGACTGCTCCAGGTTCATGATAGGCTGCGATGGTTGCGAGGAGTGGTACCACGGCGACTGTATAGGG
ATCACCGAGAAGGAGGCTAAACACATCAAACAGTACTACTGCCGGCGCTGCAAAAAGGAGAATCCCGAAC
TACAAACCATATTCCGCCTGGTGGCCACCGAACGGGCAGCCGCATCGAACGCCGCCTCTACAAGTCTCAA
TGCCCCGGGCGTAGGTCCATCGGGAGCTGCGCCTGCTGCTGCACCGGTGGCGCCCGCAACAACCAGCCAG
CAAGCGCCGCCACCGACCACTGCGGCAGCGAAGCGCAAAAACAGCAGCGCCCGAGAACCAAAGATGGGCA
AACGTTGTGGTACCTGTGAGGGATGCCGGCGTCCCAATTGCAACCAGTGCGACGCGTGCCGCGTTCGCGT
GGGCCACAAGCCGCGCTGCATATTCCGCACCTGCGTTGTCCAGGCGGCGACGGTCTTAAAGGAGTCGCAG
GCAACTCAAGCCGGCCCAAGTAGGAAGCGGGAAAAGGCGGCACCCAAGAGTCGCAATGTCCAAGTGGGCC
CGCGGGCGGCCAGTCCGGAGATATTCCTCAATCCGGAGCTACAAGGCATCCGGCAGTGCTACGGACCCAA
TTGCTGCTCCCATGCGAGACCGCAGAGCAAGTACTGCAGCGATAAGTGTGGCTTCAATCTGGCCACAAAA
CGCATCTTCCAGGTTCTGCCGCAACGACTGCAAGAGTGGAATCTAACGCCCAGCCGCGCCGCCGAGGAAA
CACGCAAGCATCTTGATAACATTCGTCATAAGCAGTCCCTGGTGCGTTTCGCACTTGCCGAGCTAGAGAA
GCGCTCCGAAGAGCTCAACATGGTGGTGGAGCGAGCCAAACGAAGCTCCATTGATACATTGGGGTCACAA
GACACCGCCGACATGGAGGACGAACAGAGCATGTACTGCATCACCTGTGGCCACGAGATTCACTCGCGCA
CTGCCATCAAGCATATGGAGAAGTGCTTCAACAAATACGAATCGCAGGCCAGCTTCGGGAGCATATTCAA
AACGCGAATGGAGGGAAACAATATGTTTTGTGATTTCTACAATCCGGCAAGTAAGACTTACTGTAAGCGA
TTGAGAGTATTGTGTCCGGAGCACAGCAAGGATCCGAAGGTGAACGATACGGATGTGTGTGGTTCGCCCT
TAGTGAACAACGTCTTCAATCCCACGGGCGAGTTTTGTCGTGCGCCAAAGAAGAATTGCTTCAAGCACTA
CGCCTGGGAGAAGATCCGGCGTGCTGAGATAGATCTGGAGCGTGTGCGTCAATGGCTCAAGATGGACGAC
CTGATGGAGCAGGAGCGCGTGATGCGGCAGCAGCTCACCTCGCGAGCGAACCTGCTCGGCCTGATGCTGC
ACTCCACCTACAACCACGAGGTGATGGACGAGCTGGTGCGCAAACAGCAGGAGCATCTGGTAGAGTTCGA
GAAGCAGAGGCGACGCCTGGCTCACCAGCAACAAATACAAACACAGCAGAAACAGTACCAGGAAAAGCAG
AAGCTAATGTTGCAGCAACAACAGCAACAGCAACAACAGCAGCAGCAACAACAACAGCAGCAACAACAGC
AGCAGCTGCAACAACCACAGCAGCAGCAACAACAGCAGCAGCAACAACAGCAGGAGCAACAGCAACTGCA
ATTGAAGCCACATCATCTGCAGCAACTTCAACTTCAACTGTTGCAGCAGCAGCAAAAGAAGGCCCAAATA
CCACAGAAAACTCAAATTATATACCTGCAGAAAAAAACA
