>Addgene plasmid #71033 | pFOSGE_COF4D05 | addgene partial sequence | sequence record 131695 | M13-F20 5'-TGTAAAACGACGGCCAGT-3'
TGATTTTTTTTGACTGATAGTGACCTGTTCGTTGCAACAAATTGATGAGCAATGCTTTTTTATAATGCCA
ACTTTGTACAAAAAAGCAGGCTTCATGACGGACAAGCGCAAATATAAGAAGACCAAAGAGGAAATCAGGC
GGGAGATCGCACGGGAATTTGATTTGCCTGAGCGCAAGTCCAAGATAGCCACCATTCTAAAGCAGGAAGA
CCAAGCGTACTGCATATGCCGCTCCTCCGACTGCTCCAGGTTCATGATAGGCTGCGATGGTTGCGAGGAG
TGGTACCACGGCGACTGTATAGGGATCACCGAGAAGGAGGCTAAACACATCAAACAGTACTACTGCCGGC
GCTGCAAAAAGGAGAATCCCGAACTACAAACCATATTCCGCCTGGTGGCCACCGAACGGGCAGCCGCATC
GAA
