>Addgene plasmid #71033 | pFOSGE_COF4D05 | addgene partial sequence | sequence record 131696 | M13-Rev 5'-CAGGAAACAGCTATGACC-3'
ATTTTATTTTGACTGATAGTGACCTGTTCGTTGCAACAAATTGATAAGCAATGCTTTCTTATAATGCCAA
CTTTGTACAAGAAAGCTGGGTCTGTTTTTTTCTGCAGGTATATAATTTGAGTTTTCTGTGGTATTTGGGC
CTTCTTTTGCTGCTGCTGCAACAGTTGAAGTTGAAGTTGCTGCAGATGATGTGGCTTCAATTGCAGTTGC
TGTTGCTCCTGCTGTTGTTGCTGCTGCTGTTGTTGCTGCTGCTGTGGTTGTTGCAGCTGCTGCTGTTGTT
GCTGCTGTTGTTGTTGCTGCTGCTGTTGTTGCTGTTGCTGTTGTTGCTGCAACATTAGCTTCTGCTTTTC
CTGGTACTGTTTCTGCTGTGTTTGTATTTGTTGCTGGTGAGCCAGGCGTCGCCTCTGCTTCTCGAACTCT
ACCAGATGCT
