[The description below was written by a language model from this plasmid's Addgene catalogue record.]
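Description:
pFOSGE_COF4D05 is a Gateway entry clone built on the commercial pDONR221 donor backbone and carrying the Drosophila melanogaster gene CG17446 (FBgn0030121, transcript FBtr0302964) as an insert of about 1.9 kb. It is a bacterial cloning plasmid rather than an expression vector: it is maintained at high copy in standard E. coli cloning strains under kanamycin selection. The insert was introduced by Gateway recombination. In this system, a BP reaction normally replaces the donor vector's counter-selectable cassette with the sequence of interest, leaving it flanked by attL recombination sites. No feature table accompanies the record, so the exact att sites, the origin of replication and the insert boundaries are not itemised. The record also does not say whether the insert keeps its native stop codon or carries any tags. M13 forward and reverse priming sites on either side of the insert are listed for sequence verification.

As an entry clone, the plasmid has no recorded promoter driving the insert. Expression depends on moving the insert by an LR recombination reaction into a destination vector that supplies the promoter, any fusion partners and the host-specific elements. The clone name and the associated publication, a study of the context-dependent regulatory functions of transcriptional regulators, suggest it belongs to a larger set of fly transcription factor and cofactor entry clones. The stated purpose, however, is simply "Gateway entry clone". Its practical use is as a sequence-verifiable source of CG17446 for shuttling into Gateway-compatible destination vectors.
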