Addgene plasmid #71033: pFOSGE_COF4D05
Purpose: Gateway entry clone
Depositing lab: Alexander Stark. Depositing organization: Research Institute of Molecular Pathology (IMP). Publication: Transcriptional regulators form diverse groups with context-dependent regulatory functions. Stampfel G, Kazmar T, Frank O, Wienerroither S, Reiter F, Stark A. Nature. 2015 Nov 9. doi: 10.1038/nature15545. PubMed 26550828.
Backbone
  Vector backbone: pDONR221
  Backbone manufacturer: Invitrogen
  Backbone size w/o insert (bp): 4762
  Vector type: Gateway entry vector
Growth in bacteria
  Bacterial resistance: Kanamycin, 50 μg/mL
  Growth temperature: 37°C
  Growth strain: DH5alpha
  Copy number: High Copy
Gene/Insert
  Gene/Insert name: CG17446 (alt names: FBgn0030121; CG17446, FBtr0302964)
  Species: D. melanogaster (fly)
  Insert size (bp): 1929
  Cloning method: Gateway Cloning
  Sequencing primers: 5′ M13-F20; 3′ M13R
Terms and licenses: Academic/Nonprofit Terms; Industry Terms: Not Available to Industry
How to cite: pFOSGE_COF4D05 was a gift from Alexander Stark (Addgene plasmid # 71033 ; http://n2t.net/addgene:71033 ; RRID:Addgene_71033)
